Addgene plasmid #223800: pCAG_GST-TEV-WIPI3
Purpose: Expression of recombinant protein for purification
Depositing lab: James Hurley & Sascha Martens. Depositing organization: University of California, Berkeley. Publication: Reconstitution of BNIP3/NIX-mitophagy initiation reveals hierarchical flexibility of the autophagy machinery. Adriaenssens E, Schaar S, Cook ASI, Stuke JFM, Sawa-Makarska J, Nguyen TN, Ren X, Schuschnig M, Romanov J, Khuu G, Uoselis L, Lazarou M, Hummer G, Hurley JH, Martens S. Nat Cell Biol. 2025 Jul 25. doi: 10.1038/s41556-025-01712-y. PubMed 40715440.
Backbone
  Vector backbone: pCAG
  Vector type: Mammalian Expression
Growth in bacteria
  Bacterial resistance: Ampicillin, 100 μg/mL
  Growth temperature: 37°C
  Growth strain: DH5alpha
  Copy number: Unknown
Gene/Insert
  Gene/Insert name: WIPI3
  Species: H. sapiens (human)
  Entrez Gene: WDR45B (a.k.a. NEDSBAS, WDR45L, WIPI-3, WIPI3)
  Tag / fusion protein: GST-TEV (N terminal on insert)
  Cloning method: Unknown
Terms and licenses: Academic/Nonprofit Terms; Industry Terms: Not Available to Industry
Depositor comments: Internal #: SMc2239
How to cite: pCAG_GST-TEV-WIPI3 was a gift from James Hurley & Sascha Martens (Addgene plasmid # 223800 ; http://n2t.net/addgene:223800 ; RRID:Addgene_223800)
