[The description below was written by a language model from this plasmid's Addgene catalogue record and pLannotate feature annotations shown in this document.]
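Description:
pCAG_GST-TEV-WIPI3 is a mammalian expression plasmid of about 6.6 kb, built on the pCAG backbone and made to produce recombinant human WIPI3 (gene WDR45B) for purification. It is propagated in E. coli through a high-copy ColE1/pUC-type origin and selected with ampicillin via the β-lactamase gene and its native promoter. The backbone also carries an SV40 origin of replication, which can support episomal amplification in cells expressing SV40 large T antigen. Next to it lie an SV40 poly(A) signal and leftover lac promoter/operator and lacI fragments, which are cloning-vector remnants with no evident role in expression.

The expression cassette is driven by the composite CAG promoter: the CMV immediate-early enhancer, the chicken β-actin promoter and a chimeric β-actin/β-globin intron, which together give strong constitutive transcription in many mammalian cell types. Downstream is a single open reading frame encoding Schistosoma japonicum glutathione S-transferase, a TEV protease recognition site and the WIPI3 coding sequence. Transcription ends at a rabbit β-globin polyadenylation signal. The short "HBB" fragments annotated on either side of the fusion are most likely residual β-globin exon sequence typical of pCAG-type vectors, not part of the intended protein.

The N-terminal GST allows capture of the fusion on glutathione resin, and TEV cleavage then releases WIPI3 from the tag. WIPI3 is a PtdIns3P-binding component of the autophagy machinery involved in phagophore elongation. The associated publication concerns reconstitution of BNIP3/NIX mitophagy initiation, so the purified protein was presumably used in that kind of biochemical work.
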