Features (pLannotate 1.2.2; 20 found; start..end, strand, type, name):
    187..203     -  protein_bind   lac operator: The lac repressor binds to the lac operator to inhibit transcription in E. coli. This inhibition can be relieved by adding lactose or isopropyl-β-D-thiogalactopyranoside (IPTG). lac repressor encoded by lacI
    211..241     -  promoter       lac promoter: promoter for the E. coli lac operon
    256..277     -  protein_bind   CAP binding site: CAP binding activates transcription in the presence of cAMP. E. coli catabolite activator protein
    290..329     -  CDS            lacI (fragment): lac repressor; lacI; The lac repressor binds to the lac operator to inhibit transcription in E. coli. This inhibition can be relieved by adding lactose or isopropyl-β-D-thiogalactopyranoside (IPTG).
    336..358     +  promoter       SV40 promoter (fragment): SV40 enhancer and early promoter
    382..517     +  rep_origin     SV40 ori: SV40 origin of replication
    537..671     +  polyA_signal   SV40 poly(A) signal: SV40 polyadenylation signal
    673..727     -  CDS            lacI (fragment): lac repressor; lacI; The lac repressor binds to the lac operator to inhibit transcription in E. coli. This inhibition can be relieved by adding lactose or isopropyl-β-D-thiogalactopyranoside (IPTG).
    910..1498    -  rep_origin     ori: high-copy-number ColE1/pMB1/pBR322/pUC origin of replication
   1669..2529    -  CDS            AmpR: β-lactamase; bla; confers resistance to ampicillin, carbenicillin, and related antibiotics
   2530..2634    -  promoter       AmpR promoter: bla
   2665..3044    +  enhancer       CMV enhancer: human cytomegalovirus immediate early enhancer
   3046..3321    +  promoter       chicken β-actin promoter: No description available
   3322..4338    +  intron         chimeric intron: chimera between introns from chicken β-actin and rabbit β-globin
   4336..4392    +  CDS            HBB (fragment): HBB_LEPEU - Experimental evidence at protein level: Swiss-Prot protein existence level 1. Involved in oxygen transport from the lung to the various peripheral tissues. From Lepus europaeus (European hare).
   4424..5075    +  CDS            GST (fragment): glutathione S-transferase from Schistosoma japonicum
   5102..5121    +  CDS            TEV site (fragment): tobacco etch virus (TEV) protease recognition and cleavage site
   5129..6160    +  CDS            WDR45B: WIPI3_HUMAN - Also known as WDR45L, WIPI3. Experimental evidence at protein level: Swiss-Prot protein existence level 1. Component of the autophagy machinery that controls the major intracellular degradation process by which cytoplasmic materials are packaged into autophagosomes and delivered to lysosomes for degradation (PubMed:28561066). Binds phosphatidylinositol 3-phosphate (PtdIns3P) forming on membranes of the endoplasmic reticulum upon activation of the upstream ULK1 and PI3 kinases and is recruited at phagophore assembly sites where it regulates the elongation of nascent phagophores do
   6170..6247    +  CDS            HBB (fragment): HBB_PONPY - Experimental evidence at transcript level: Swiss-Prot protein existence level 2. Involved in oxygen transport from the lung to the various peripheral tissues. From Pongo pygmaeus (Bornean orangutan).
   6318..6373    +  polyA_signal   β-globin poly(A) signal: rabbit β-globin polyadenylation signal (Gil and Proudfoot, 1987)
>Addgene plasmid #223800 | pCAG_GST-TEV-WIPI3 | addgene full sequence | sequence record 448034 | Addgene NGS Result
ATATTTTGTTTTGTGTTATTTTTTTCTTTAACATCCCTAAAATTTTCCTTACATGTTTTACTAGCCAGAT
TTTTCCTCCTCTCCTGACTACTCCCAGTCATAGCTGTCCCTCTTCTCTTATGGAGATCCCTCGACCTGCA
GCCCAAGCTTGGCGTAATCATGGTCATAGCTGTTTCCTGTGTGAAATTGTTATCCGCTCACAATTCCACA
CAACATACGAGCCGGAAGCATAAAGTGTAAAGCCTGGGGTGCCTAATGAGTGAGCTAACTCACATTAATT
GCGTTGCGCTCACTGCCCGCTTTCCAGTCGGGAAACCTGTCGTGCCAGCGGATCCGCATCTCAATTAGTC
AGCAACCATAGTCCCGCCCCTAACTCCGCCCATCCCGCCCCTAACTCCGCCCAGTTCCGCCCATTCTCCG
CCCCATGGCTGACTAATTTTTTTTATTTATGCAGAGGCCGAGGCCGCCTCGGCCTCTGAGCTATTCCAGA
AGTAGTGAGGAGGCTTTTTTGGAGGCCTAGGCTTTTGCAAAAAGCTAACTTGTTTATTGCAGCTTATAAT
GGTTACAAATAAAGCAATAGCATCACAAATTTCACAAATAAAGCATTTTTTTCACTGCATTCTAGTTGTG
GTTTGTCCAAACTCATCAATGTATCTTATCATGTCTGGATCCGCTGCATTAATGAATCGGCCAACGCGCG
GGGAGAGGCGGTTTGCGTATTGGGCGCTCTTCCGCTTCCTCGCTCACTGACTCGCTGCGCTCGGTCGTTC
GGCTGCGGCGAGCGGTATCAGCTCACTCAAAGGCGGTAATACGGTTATCCACAGAATCAGGGGATAACGC
AGGAAAGAACATGTGAGCAAAAGGCCAGCAAAAGGCCAGGAACCGTAAAAAGGCCGCGTTGCTGGCGTTT
TTCCATAGGCTCCGCCCCCCTGACGAGCATCACAAAAATCGACGCTCAAGTCAGAGGTGGCGAAACCCGA
CAGGACTATAAAGATACCAGGCGTTTCCCCCTGGAAGCTCCCTCGTGCGCTCTCCTGTTCCGACCCTGCC
GCTTACCGGATACCTGTCCGCCTTTCTCCCTTCGGGAAGCGTGGCGCTTTCTCATAGCTCACGCTGTAGG
TATCTCAGTTCGGTGTAGGTCGTTCGCTCCAAGCTGGGCTGTGTGCACGAACCCCCCGTTCAGCCCGACC
GCTGCGCCTTATCCGGTAACTATCGTCTTGAGTCCAACCCGGTAAGACACGACTTATCGCCACTGGCAGC
AGCCACTGGTAACAGGATTAGCAGAGCGAGGTATGTAGGCGGTGCTACAGAGTTCTTGAAGTGGTGGCCT
AACTACGGCTACACTAGAAGAACAGTATTTGGTATCTGCGCTCTGCTGAAGCCAGTTACCTTCGGAAAAA
GAGTTGGTAGCTCTTGATCCGGCAAACAAACCACCGCTGGTAGCGGTGGTTTTTTTGTTTGCAAGCAGCA
GATTACGCGCAGAAAAAAAGGATCTCAAGAAGATCCTTTGATCTTTTCTACGGGGTCTGACGCTCAGTGG
AACGAAAACTCACGTTAAGGGATTTTGGTCATGAGATTATCAAAAAGGATCTTCACCTAGATCCTTTTAA
ATTAAAAATGAAGTTTTAAATCAATCTAAAGTATATATGAGTAAACTTGGTCTGACAGTTACCAATGCTT
AATCAGTGAGGCACCTATCTCAGCGATCTGTCTATTTCGTTCATCCATAGTTGCCTGACTCCCCGTCGTG
TAGATAACTACGATACGGGAGGGCTTACCATCTGGCCCCAGTGCTGCAATGATACCGCGAGACCCACGCT
CACCGGCTCCAGATTTATCAGCAATAAACCAGCCAGCCGGAAGGGCCGAGCGCAGAAGTGGTCCTGCAAC
TTTATCCGCCTCCATCCAGTCTATTAATTGTTGCCGGGAAGCTAGAGTAAGTAGTTCGCCAGTTAATAGT
TTGCGCAACGTTGTTGCCATTGCTACAGGCATCGTGGTGTCACGCTCGTCGTTTGGTATGGCTTCATTCA
GCTCCGGTTCCCAACGATCAAGGCGAGTTACATGATCCCCCATGTTGTGCAAAAAAGCGGTTAGCTCCTT
CGGTCCTCCGATCGTTGTCAGAAGTAAGTTGGCCGCAGTGTTATCACTCATGGTTATGGCAGCACTGCAT
AATTCTCTTACTGTCATGCCATCCGTAAGATGCTTTTCTGTGACTGGTGAGTACTCAACCAAGTCATTCT
GAGAATAGTGTATGCGGCGACCGAGTTGCTCTTGCCCGGCGTCAATACGGGATAATACCGCGCCACATAG
CAGAACTTTAAAAGTGCTCATCATTGGAAAACGTTCTTCGGGGCGAAAACTCTCAAGGATCTTACCGCTG
TTGAGATCCAGTTCGATGTAACCCACTCGTGCACCCAACTGATCTTCAGCATCTTTTACTTTCACCAGCG
TTTCTGGGTGAGCAAAAACAGGAAGGCAAAATGCCGCAAAAAAGGGAATAAGGGCGACACGGAAATGTTG
AATACTCATACTCTTCCTTTTTCAATATTATTGAAGCATTTATCAGGGTTATTGTCTCATGAGCGGATAC
ATATTTGAATGTATTTAGAAAAATAAACAAATAGGGGTTCCGCGCACATTTCCCCGAAAAGTGCCACCTG
GGTCGACATTGATTATTGACTAGTTATTAATAGTAATCAATTACGGGGTCATTAGTTCATAGCCCATATA
TGGAGTTCCGCGTTACATAACTTACGGTAAATGGCCCGCCTGGCTGACCGCCCAACGACCCCCGCCCATT
GACGTCAATAATGACGTATGTTCCCATAGTAACGCCAATAGGGACTTTCCATTGACGTCAATGGGTGGAG
TATTTACGGTAAACTGCCCACTTGGCAGTACATCAAGTGTATCATATGCCAAGTACGCCCCCTATTGACG
TCAATGACGGTAAATGGCCCGCCTGGCATTATGCCCAGTACATGACCTTATGGGACTTTCCTACTTGGCA
GTACATCTACGTATTAGTCATCGCTATTACCATGGTCGAGGTGAGCCCCACGTTCTGCTTCACTCTCCCC
ATCTCCCCCCCCTCCCCACCCCCAATTTTGTATTTATTTATTTTTTAATTATTTTGTGCAGCGATGGGGG
CGGGGGGGGGGGGGGGGCGCGCCAGGCGGGGCGGGGCGGGGCGAGGGGCGGGGCGGGGCGAGGCGGAGAG
GTGCGGCGGCAGCCAATCAGAGCGGCGCGCTCCGAAAGTTTCCTTTTATGGCGAGGCGGCGGCGGCGGCG
GCCCTATAAAAAGCGAAGCGCGCGGCGGGCGGGAGTCGCTGCGCGCTGCCTTCGCCCCGTGCCCCGCTCC
GCCGCCGCCTCGCGCCGCCCGCCCCGGCTCTGACTGACCGCGTTACTCCCACAGGTGAGCGGGCGGGACG
GCCCTTCTCCTCCGGGCTGTAATTAGCGCTTGGTTTAATGACGGCTTGTTTCTTTTCTGTGGCTGCGTGA
AAGCCTTGAGGGGCTCCGGGAGGGCCCTTTGTGCGGGGGGAGCGGCTCGGGGGGTGCGTGCGTGTGTGTG
TGCGTGGGGAGCGCCGCGTGCGGCTCCGCGCTGCCCGGCGGCTGTGAGCGCTGCGGGCGCGGCGCGGGGC
TTTGTGCGCTCCGCAGTGTGCGCGAGGGGAGCGCGGCCGGGGGCGGTGCCCCGCGGTGCGGGGGGGGCTG
CGAGGGGAACAAAGGCTGCGTGCGGGGTGTGTGCGTGGGGGGGTGAGCAGGGGGTGTGGGCGCGTCGGTC
GGGCTGCAACCCCCCCTGCACCCCCCTCCCCGAGTTGCTGAGCACGGCCCGGCTTCGGGTGCGGGGCTCC
GTACGGGGCGTGGCGCGGGGCTCGCCGTGCCGGGCGGGGGGTGGCGGCAGGTGGGGGTGCCGGGCGGGGC
GGGGCCGCCTCGGGCCGGGGAGGGCTCGGGGGAGGGGCGCGGCGGCCCCCGGAGCGCCGGCGGCTGTCGA
GGCGCGGCGAGCCGCAGCCATTGCCTTTTATGGTAATCGTGCGAGAGGGCGCAGGGACTTCCTTTGTCCC
AAATCTGTGCGGAGCCGAAATCTGGGAGGCGCCGCCGCACCCCCTCTAGCGGGCGCGGGGCGAAGCGGTG
CGGCGCCGGCAGGAAGGAAATGGGCGGGGAGGGCCTTCGTGCGTCGCCGCGCCGCCGTCCCCTTCTCCCT
CTCCAGCCTCGGGGCTGTCCGCGGGGGGACGGCTGCCTTCGGGGGGGACGGGGCAGGGCGGGGTTCGGCT
TCTGGCGTGTGACCGGCGGCTCTAGAGCCTCTGCTAACCATGTTCATGCCTTCTTCTTTTTCCTACAGCT
CCTGGGCAACGTGCTGGTTATTGTGCTGTCTCATCATTTTGGCAAAGAATTCCTCGATCGACGGTATCGA
TGCCACCATGGCATCCCCTATACTAGGTTATTGGAAAATTAAGGGCCTTGTGCAACCCACTCGACTTCTT
TTGGAATATCTTGAAGAAAAATATGAAGAGCATTTGTATGAGCGCGATGAAGGTGATAAATGGCGAAACA
AAAAGTTTGAATTGGGTTTGGAGTTTCCCAATCTTCCTTATTATATTGATGGTGATGTTAAATTAACACA
GTCTATGGCCATCATACGTTATATAGCTGACAAGCACAACATGTTGGGTGGTTGTCCAAAAGAGCGTGCA
GAGATTTCAATGCTTGAAGGAGCGGTTTTGGATATTAGATACGGTGTTTCGAGAATTGCATATAGTAAAG
ACTTTGAAACTCTCAAAGTTGATTTTCTTAGCAAGCTACCTGAAATGCTGAAAATGTTCGAAGATCGTTT
ATGTCATAAAACATATTTAAATGGTGATCATGTAACCCATCCTGACTTCATGTTGTATGACGCTCTTGAT
GTTGTTTTATACATGGACCCAATGTGCCTGGATGCGTTCCCAAAATTAGTTTGTTTTAAAAAACGTATTG
AAGCTATCCCACAAATTGATAAGTACTTGAAATCCAGCAAGTATATAGCATGGCCTTTGCAGGGCTGGCA
AGCCACGTTTGGTGGTGGCGACCATCCTCCAAAATCGGATGATTACGATATCCCAACGACCGAAAACCTG
TATTTTCAGGGTGGTACCATGAATCTGCTGCCTTGTAATCCACACGGGAACGGGCTGCTGTATGCTGGGT
TTAATCAGGACCACGGCTGCTTCGCTTGCGGAATGGAGAACGGGTTCAGAGTGTACAATACCGACCCACT
GAAAGAGAAGGAAAAACAGGAGTTCCTGGAAGGCGGGGTCGGACATGTGGAAATGCTGTTTAGGTGCAAC
TACCTGGCTCTGGTGGGAGGCGGGAAGAAACCCAAGTATCCCCCTAACAAAGTGATGATCTGGGACGATC
TGAAGAAAAAGACTGTGATCGAGATTGAGTTCAGCACCGAGGTCAAGGCCGTGAAACTGCGGAGAGACCG
CATCGTGGTCGTGCTGGATTCCATGATCAAGGTCTTCACCTTTACACACAACCCTCATCAGCTGCACGTG
TTCGAAACATGCTATAACCCCAAGGGCCTGTGCGTGCTGTGCCCTAATTCAAACAATAGCCTGCTGGCTT
TTCCCGGAACTCATACCGGCCACGTCCAGCTGGTGGACCTGGCATCTACTGAGAAGCCACCCGTCGATAT
CCCTGCACATGAAGGGGTGCTGTCCTGTATCGCCCTGAATCTGCAGGGAACACGAATTGCTACTGCATCT
GAGAAGGGCACCCTGATCCGGATTTTCGACACAAGCTCCGGCCACCTGATTCAGGAACTGAGGCGCGGGA
GTCAGGCCGCTAACATCTACTGCATTAACTTCAATCAGGACGCCAGCCTGATCTGCGTGAGCAGTGATCA
TGGCACCGTGCACATTTTTGCAGCCGAGGATCCAAAGCGAAACAAGCAGTCAAGCCTGGCCAGTGCTTCA
TTCCTGCCCAAGTATTTTTCCTCTAAATGGAGCTTCTCCAAGTTTCAGGTGCCTTCTGGGAGTCCATGCA
TCTGTGCCTTTGGAACAGAGCCTAACGCAGTGATCGCCATTTGTGCTGATGGCAGCTACTATAAATTCCT
GTTTAATCCAAAGGGGGAGTGTATTAGGGATGTCTATGCTCAGTTCCTGGAGATGACCGACGATAAGCTG
TAACTCGAGGAATTCACTCCTCAGGTGCAGGCTGCCTATCAGAAGGTGGTGGCTGGTGTGGCCAATGCCC
TGGCTCACAAATACCACTGAGATCTTTTTCCCTCTGCCAAAAATTATGGGGACATCATGAAGCCCCTTGA
GCATCTGACTTCTGGCTAATAAAGGAAATTTATTTTCATTGCAATAGTGTGTTGGAATTTTTTGTGTCTC
TCACTCGGAAGGACATATGGGAGGGCAAATCATTTAAAACATCAGAATGAGTATTTGGTTTAGAGTTTGG
CAACATATGCCCATATGCTGGCTGCCATGAACAAAGGTTGGCTATAAAGAGGTCATCAGTATATGAAACA
GCCCCCTGCTGTCCATTCCTTATTCCATAGAAAAGCCTTGACTTGAGGTTAGATTTTTTTT
